>Addgene plasmid #111147 | pPICZc-HsACTG1*-thymosinB-8His | addgene full sequence | sequence record 214068 | Addgene Partial NGS Result
AGATCTAACATCCAAAGACGAAAGGTTGAATGAAACCTTTTTGCCATCCGACATCCACAGGTCCATTCTC
ACACATAAGTGCCAAACGCAACAGGAGGGGATACACTAGCAGCAGACCGTTGCAAACGCAGGACCTCCAC
TCCTCTTCTCCTCAACACCCACTTTTGCCATCGAAAAACCAGCCCAGTTATTGGGCTTGATTGGAGCTCG
CTCATTCCAATTCCTTCTATTAGGCTACTAACACCATGACTTTATTAGCCTGTCTATCCTGGCCCCCCTG
GCGAGGTTCATGTTTGTTTATTTCCGAATGCAACAAGCTCCGCATTACACCCGAACATCACTCCAGATGA
GGGCTTTCTGAGTGTGGGGTCAAATAGTTTCATGTTCCCCAAATGGCCCAAAACTGACAGTTTAAACGCT
GTCTTGGAACCTAATATGACAAAAGCGTGATCTCATCCAAGATGAACTAAGTTTGGTTCGTTGAAATGCT
AACGGCCAGTTGGTCAAAAAGAAACTTCCAAAAGTCGGCATACCGTTTGTCTTGTTTGGTATTGATTGAC
GAATGCTCAAAAATAATCTCATTAATGCTTAGCGCAGTCTCTCTATCGCTTCTGAACCCCGGTGCACCTG
TGCCGAAACGCAAATGGGGAAACACCCGCTTTTTGGATGATTATGCATTGTCTCCACATTGTATGCTTCC
AAGATTCTGGTGGGAATACTGCTGATAGCCTAACGTTCATGATCAAAATTTAACTGTTCTAACCCCTACT
TGACAGCAATATATAAACAGAAGGAAGCTGCCCTGTCTTAAACCTTTTTTTTTATCATCATTATTAGCTT
ACTTTCATAATTGCGACTGGTTCCAATTGACAAGCTTTTGATTTTAACGACTTTTAACGACAACTTGAGA
AGATCAAAAAACAACTAATTATTCGAAACGAGGAATTCGCCACCATGGAAGAAGAGATCGCCGCTTTGGT
TATCGACAACGGTTCTGGTATGTGTAAGGCTGGTTTCGCTGGTGATGATGCTCCAAGAGCTGTTTTCCCA
TCCATCGTTGGTAGACCAAGACACCAGGGTGTTATGGTTGGTATGGGTCAAAAGGACTCCTACGTTGGTG
ACGAAGCTCAATCCAAGAGAGGTATCTTGACCCTGAAGTACCCAATCGAGCACGGTATTGTCACTAACTG
GGACGACATGGAAAAGATCTGGCACCACACTTTCTACAACGAGTTGAGAGTTGCTCCAGAGGAACACCCA
GTTTTGTTGACTGAAGCTCCATTGAACCCAAAGGCCAACAGAGAAAAGATGACCCAGATCATGTTCGAGA
CTTTCAACACCCCAGCTATGTACGTTGCTATCCAGGCTGTTTTGTCCTTGTACGCTTCCGGTAGAACTAC
CGGTATCGTTATGGATTCTGGTGACGGTGTTACTCACACCGTTCCAATCTACGAAGGTTACGCTTTGCCA
CACGCCATCTTGAGATTGGATTTGGCTGGTAGAGACTTGACCGACTACCTGATGAAGATCTTGACCGAGA
GAGGTTACTCCTTCACTACTACTGCTGAGAGAGAGATCGTCAGGGACATCAAAGAAAAGTTGTGCTACGT
CGCCCTGGACTTCGAACAAGAAATGGCTACTGCTGCTTCCTCATCCTCTTTGGAAAAGTCCTACGAATTG
CCAGACGGTCAGGTTATCACTATCGGTAACGAGAGATTCAGATGCCCAGAGGCTTTGTTCCAACCATCCT
TCCTTGGTATGGAATCCTGTGGTATCCACGAGACTACCTTCAACTCCATCATGAAGTGTGACGTCGACAT
CAGAAAGGACTTGTACGCCAACACCGTTTTGTCCGGTGGTACTACTATGTACCCAGGTATCGCTGACAGA
ATGCAGAAAGAGATTACTGCTTTGGCCCCATCCACCATGAAGATCAAGATTATTGCTCCACCAGAGAGGA
AGTACTCCGTTTGGATTGGTGGTTCTATCTTGGCTTCCTTGTCCACCTTCCAGCAGATGTGGATTTCCAA
GCAAGAATACGACGAATCCGGTCCTTCCATCGTTCACAGAAAGTGTTTTGCTAGCCGTGGCGGCAGCGGT
GGGAGCTCTGGCGGTAGCGCTTCCGATAAGCCAGATATGGCGGAAATCGAAAAGTTCGATAAATCTAAAC
TGAAGAAAACTGAGACTCAAGAAAAGAACCCGCTGCCGAGCAAGGAAACCATCGAGCAGGAGAAGCAGGC
GGGTGAATCCGGTACCGAAAATTTATATTTTCAAGGGCCCCACCACCACCACCACCACCACCACGAAGAA
TAACTTAAGTCAATTCGCCTTAGACATGACTGTTCCTCAGTTCAAGTTGGGCACTTACGAGAAGACCGGT
CTTGCTAGATTCTAATCAAGAGGATGTCAGAATGCCATTTGCCTGAGAGATGCAGGCTTCATTTTTGATA
CTTTTTTATTTGTAACCTATATAGTATAGGATTTTTTTTGTCATTTTGTTTCTTCTCGTACGAGCTTGCT
CCTGATCAGCCTATCTCGCAGCTGATGAATATCTTGTGGTAGGGGTTTGGGAAAATCATTCGAGTTTGAT
GTTTTTCTTGGTATTTCCCACTCCTCTTCAGAGTACAGAAGATTAAGTGAGACCTTCGTTTGTGCGGATC
CCCCACACACCATAGCTTCAAAATGTTTCTACTCCTTTTTTACTCTTCCAGATTTTCTCGGACTCCGCGC
ATCGCCGTACCACTTCAAAACACCCAAGCACAGCATACTAAATTTCCCCTCTTTCTTCCTCTAGGGTGTC
GTTAATTACCCGTACTAAAGGTTTGGAAAAGAAAAAAGAGACCGCCTCGTTTCTTTTTCTTCGTCGAAAA
AGGCAATAAAAATTTTTATCACGTTTCTTTTTCTTGAAAATTTTTTTTTTTGATTTTTTTCTCTTTCGAT
GACCTCCCATTGATATTTAAGTTAATAAACGGTCTTCAATTTCTCAAGTTTCAGTTTCATTTTTCTTGTT
CTATTACAACTTTTTTTACTTCTTGCTCATTAGAAAGAAAGCATAGCAATCTAATCTAAGGGCGGTGTTG
ACAATTAATCATCGGCATAGTATATCGGCATAGTATAATACGACAAGGTGAGGAACTAAACCATGGCCAA
GTTGACCAGTGCCGTTCCGGTGCTCACCGCGCGCGACGTCGCCGGAGCGGTCGAGTTCTGGACCGACCGG
CTCGGGTTCTCCCGGGACTTCGTGGAGGACGACTTCGCCGGTGTGGTCCGGGACGACGTGACCCTGTTCA
TCAGCGCGGTCCAGGACCAGGTGGTGCCGGACAACACCCTGGCCTGGGTGTGGGTGCGCGGCCTGGACGA
GCTGTACGCCGAGTGGTCGGAGGTCGTGTCCACGAACTTCCGGGACGCCTCCGGGCCGGCCATGACCGAG
ATCGGCGAGCAGCCGTGGGGGCGGGAGTTCGCCCTGCGCGACCCGGCCGGCAACTGCGTGCACTTCGTGG
CCGAGGAGCAGGACTGACACGTCCGACGCGGCCCGACGGGTCCGAGGCCTCGGAGATCCGTCCCCCTTTT
CCTTTGTCGATATCATGTAATTAGTTATGTCACGCTTACATTCACGCCCTCCCCCCACATCCGCTCTAAC
CGAAAAGGAAGGAGTTAGACAACCTGAAGTCTAGGTCCCTATTTATTTTTTTATAGTTATGTTAGTATTA
AGAACGTTATTTATATTTCAAATTTTTCTTTTTTTTCTGTACAGACGCGTGTACGCATGTAACATTATAC
TGAAAACCTTGCTTGAGAAGGTTTTGGGACGCTCGAAGGCTTTAATTTGCAAGCTGGAGACCAACATGTG
AGCAAAAGGCCAGCAAAAGGCCAGGAACCGTAAAAAGGCCGCGTTGCTGGCGTTTTTCCATAGGCTCCGC
CCCCCTGACGAGCATCACAAAAATCGACGCTCAAGTCAGAGGTGGCGAAACCCGACAGGACTATAAAGAT
ACCAGGCGTTTCCCCCTGGAAGCTCCCTCGTGCGCTCTCCTGTTCCGACCCTGCCGCTTACCGGATACCT
GTCCGCCTTTCTCCCTTCGGGAAGCGTGGCGCTTTCTCATAGCTCACGCTGTAGGTATCTCAGTTCGGTG
TAGGTCGTTCGCTCCAAGCTGGGCTGTGTGCACGAACCCCCCGTTCAGCCCGACCGCTGCGCCTTATCCG
GTAACTATCGTCTTGAGTCCAACCCGGTAAGACACGACTTATCGCCACTGGCAGCAGCCACTGGTAACAG
GATTAGCAGAGCGAGGTATGTAGGCGGTGCTACAGAGTTCTTGAAGTGGTGGCCTAACTACGGCTACACT
AGAAGAACAGTATTTGGTATCTGCGCTCTGCTGAAGCCAGTTACCTTCGGAAAAAGAGTTGGTAGCTCTT
GATCCGGCAAACAAACCACCGCTGGTAGCGGTGGTTTTTTTGTTTGCAAGCAGCAGATTACGCGCAGAAA
AAAAGGATCTCAAGAAGATCCTTTGATCTTTTCTACGGGGTCTGACGCTCAGTGGAACGAAAACTCACGT
TAAGGGATTTTGGTCATGAGATC
Features (pLannotate 1.2.2; 11 found; start..end, strand, type, name):
      2..940     +  promoter       AOX1 promoter: Pichia pastoris AOX1; inducible promoter, regulated by methanol
    955..2079    +  CDS            ACTG1: ACTG_BOVIN - Also known as ACTG. Experimental evidence at protein level: Swiss-Prot protein existence level 1. Actins are highly conserved proteins that are involved in various types of cell motility and are ubiquitously expressed in all eukaryotic cells. From Bos taurus (Bovine).
   2122..2250    +  CDS            TMSB4: TYB4_BOVIN - Also known as THYB4. Experimental evidence at protein level: Swiss-Prot protein existence level 1. Seraspenide inhibits the entry of hematopoietic pluripotent stem cells into the S-phase. From Bos taurus (Bovine).
   2280..2304    +  CDS            9xHis (fragment): 9xHis affinity tag
   2327..2392    +  CDS            AOX1 (fragment): ALOX1_KOMPC - Experimental evidence at protein level: Swiss-Prot protein existence level 1. Major isoform of alcohol oxidase, which catalyzes the oxidation of methanol to formaldehyde and hydrogen peroxide, the first step in the methanol utilization pathway of methylotrophic yeasts. From Komagataella phaffii (strain ATCC 76273 / CBS 7435 / CECT 11047 / NRRL Y-11430 / Wegner 21-1) (Yeast) (Pichia pastoris).
   2396..2642    +  terminator     AOX1 terminator: Pichia pastoris AOX1; transcription terminator for AOX1
   2663..3070    +  promoter       TEF1 promoter: S. cerevisiae TEF1; promoter for EF-1α
   3077..3124    +  promoter       EM7 promoter: synthetic bacterial promoter&nbsp
   3143..3517    +  CDS            BleoR: antibiotic-binding protein; Sh ble from Streptoalloteichus hindustanus; confers resistance to bleomycin, phleomycin, and Zeocin™
   3583..3830    +  terminator     CYC1 terminator: S. cerevisiae CYC1; transcription terminator for CYC1
   3905..4493    -  rep_origin     ori: high-copy-number ColE1/pMB1/pBR322/pUC origin of replication
