[The description below was written by a language model from this plasmid's Addgene catalogue record and pLannotate feature annotations shown in this document.]
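Description:
pPICZc-HsACTG1*-thymosinB-8His is a Pichia pastoris integration and expression vector built on the Invitrogen pPICZc backbone, designed to produce recombinant human non-muscle gamma-actin. It is propagated in E. coli through a high-copy ColE1/pUC-type origin and carries no yeast replication origin, consistent with its use as an integrating vector. One marker serves both hosts: the Sh ble gene (BleoR), which confers Zeocin resistance, sits behind tandem promoters. The S. cerevisiae TEF1 promoter drives it in yeast and the synthetic EM7 promoter drives it in bacteria, and the cassette ends with the CYC1 terminator.

The payload is a 1125 bp human ACTG1 coding sequence, codon-optimised for Pichia and cloned between EcoRI and NheI sites that both remain intact. It is transcribed from the methanol-inducible AOX1 promoter and terminated by the AOX1 terminator. Downstream of actin, the feature table shows a thymosin beta-4 coding segment followed by a polyhistidine tag, named as 8xHis in the construct and detected as a fragment of a 9xHis feature. The product is therefore an actin–thymosin beta–His fusion with both additions at the C terminus. The automated annotation matches the actin and thymosin segments to bovine Swiss-Prot entries, which probably reflects how highly conserved these proteins are, since the catalogue lists the actin insert as human. The record does not state the species origin of the thymosin moiety.

The associated publication concerns rapid production of pure recombinant actin isoforms in Pichia, so the construct is intended for methanol-induced expression and His-tag affinity purification of gamma-actin. The record does not describe how the fusion partner is removed. The sequence is labelled a partial NGS result, although its annotations cover all the expected vector elements.
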