Addgene plasmid #111147: pPICZc-HsACTG1*-thymosinB-8His
Purpose: Expresses human gamma-actin (codon is optimised for expression in Pichia pastoris) fused with thymosin beta and a His tag.
Depositing lab: Mohan Balasubramanian. Depositing organization: University of Warwick. Publication: Rapid production of pure recombinant actin isoforms in Pichia pastoris. Hatano T, Alioto S, Roscioli E, Palani S, Clarke ST, Kamnev A, Hernandez-Fernaud JR, Sivashanmugam L, Chapa-Y-Lazo B, Jones AME, Robinson RC, Sampath K, Mishima M, McAinsh AD, Goode BL, Balasubramanian MK. J Cell Sci. 2018 Mar 13. pii: jcs.213827. doi: 10.1242/jcs.213827. PubMed 29535210.
Backbone
  Vector backbone: pPICZc
  Backbone manufacturer: Invitrogen
  Vector type: Yeast Expression ; Pichia pastoris integration vector
  Selectable markers: Zeocin
Growth in bacteria
  Bacterial resistance: Bleocin (Zeocin), 50 μg/mL
  Growth temperature: 37°C
  Growth strain: DH5alpha
  Growth instructions: Use LB low salt
  Copy number: High Copy
Gene/Insert
  Gene/Insert name: actin gamma 1 (alt name: Non-muscle gamma-actin)
  Species: H. sapiens (human)
  Insert size (bp): 1125
  Mutation: codon-optimised for expression in Pichia pastoris
  Entrez Gene: ACTG1 (a.k.a. ACT, ACTG, DFNA20, DFNA26, HEL-176)
  Promoter: AOX1
  Tag / fusion protein: Thymosin beta and a His-tag (C terminal on backbone)
  Cloning method: Restriction Enzyme; 5′ cloning site EcoRI (not destroyed); 3′ cloning site NheI (not destroyed)
  Sequencing primers: 5′ GACTGGTTCCAATTGACAAGC; 3′ GCAAATGGCATTCTGACATCC
Terms and licenses: Academic/Nonprofit Terms; Industry Terms: Not Available to Industry
How to cite: pPICZc-HsACTG1*-thymosinB-8His was a gift from Mohan Balasubramanian (Addgene plasmid # 111147 ; http://n2t.net/addgene:111147 ; RRID:Addgene_111147)
