>Addgene plasmid #111147 | pPICZc-HsACTG1*-thymosinB-8His | depositor partial sequence | sequence record 209038 | pPICZc-HsACTG1*-thymosinB-8His sequence 1371 bps
GAATTCGCCACCATGGAAGAAGAGATCGCCGCTTTGGTTATCGACAACGGTTCTGGTATGTGTAAGGCTG
GTTTCGCTGGTGATGATGCTCCAAGAGCTGTTTTCCCATCCATCGTTGGTAGACCAAGACACCAGGGTGT
TATGGTTGGTATGGGTCAAAAGGACTCCTACGTTGGTGACGAAGCTCAATCCAAGAGAGGTATCTTGACC
CTGAAGTACCCAATCGAGCACGGTATTGTCACTAACTGGGACGACATGGAAAAGATCTGGCACCACACTT
TCTACAACGAGTTGAGAGTTGCTCCAGAGGAACACCCAGTTTTGTTGACTGAAGCTCCATTGAACCCAAA
GGCCAACAGAGAAAAGATGACCCAGATCATGTTCGAGACTTTCAACACCCCAGCTATGTACGTTGCTATC
CAGGCTGTTTTGTCCTTGTACGCTTCCGGTAGAACTACCGGTATCGTTATGGATTCTGGTGACGGTGTTA
CTCACACCGTTCCAATCTACGAAGGTTACGCTTTGCCACACGCCATCTTGAGATTGGATTTGGCTGGTAG
AGACTTGACCGACTACCTGATGAAGATCTTGACCGAGAGAGGTTACTCCTTCACTACTACTGCTGAGAGA
GAGATCGTCAGGGACATCAAAGAAAAGTTGTGCTACGTCGCCCTGGACTTCGAACAAGAAATGGCTACTG
CTGCTTCCTCATCCTCTTTGGAAAAGTCCTACGAATTGCCAGACGGTCAGGTTATCACTATCGGTAACGA
GAGATTCAGATGCCCAGAGGCTTTGTTCCAACCATCCTTCCTTGGTATGGAATCCTGTGGTATCCACGAG
ACTACCTTCAACTCCATCATGAAGTGTGACGTCGACATCAGAAAGGACTTGTACGCCAACACCGTTTTGT
CCGGTGGTACTACTATGTACCCAGGTATCGCTGACAGAATGCAGAAAGAGATTACTGCTTTGGCCCCATC
CACCATGAAGATCAAGATTATTGCTCCACCAGAGAGGAAGTACTCCGTTTGGATTGGTGGTTCTATCTTG
GCTTCCTTGTCCACCTTCCAGCAGATGTGGATTTCCAAGCAAGAATACGACGAATCCGGTCCTTCCATCG
TTCACAGAAAGTGTTTTGCTAGCCGTGGCGGCAGCGGTGGGAGCTCTGGCGGTAGCGCTTCCGATAAGCC
AGATATGGCGGAAATCGAAAAGTTCGATAAATCTAAACTGAAGAAAACTGAGACTCAAGAAAAGAACCCG
CTGCCGAGCAAGGAAACCATCGAGCAGGAGAAGCAGGCGGGTGAATCCGGTACCGAAAATTTATATTTTC
AAGGGCCCCACCACCACCACCACCACCACCACGAAGAATAA
